>Addgene plasmid #126832 | Po_MSP4-Cd4-bio-His | addgene full sequence | sequence record 245753 | Addgene NGS Result
GACATTGATTATTGACTAGTTATTAATAGTAATCAATTACGGGGTCATTAGTTCATAGCCCATATATGGA
GTTCCGCGTTACATAACTTACGGTAAATGGCCCGCCTGGCTGACCGCCCAACGACCCCCGCCCATTGACG
TCAATAATGACGTATGTTCCCATAGTAACGCCAATAGGGACTTTCCATTGACGTCAATGGGTGGAGTATT
TACGGTAAACTGCCCACTTGGCAGTACATCAAGTGTATCATATGCCAAGTCCGCCCCCTATTGACGTCAA
TGACGGTAAATGGCCCGCCTGGCATTATGCCCAGTACATGACCTTACGGGACTTTCCTACTTGGCAGTAC
ATCTACGTATTAGTCATCGCTATTACCATGGTGATGCGGTTTTGGCAGTACACCAATGGGCGTGGATAGC
GGTTTGACTCACGGGGATTTCCAAGTCTCCACCCCATTGACGTCAATGGGAGTTTGTTTTGGCACCAAAA
TCAACGGGACTTTCCAAAATGTCGTAATAACCCCGCCCCGTTGACGCAAATGGGCGGTAGGCGTGTACGG
TGGGAGGTCTATATAAGCAGAGCTCGTTTAGTGAACCGTCAGATCCTCACTCTCTTCCGCATCGCTGTCT
GCGAGGGCCAGCTGTTGGGCTCGCGGTTGAGGACAAACTCTTCGCGGTCTTTCCAGTACTCTTGGATCGG
AAACCCGTCGGCCTCCGAACGGTACTCCGCCACCGAGGGACCTGAGCGAGTCCGCATCGACCGGATCGGA
AAACCTCTCGAGAAAGGCGTCTAACCAGTCACAGTCGCAAGGTAGGCTGAGCACCGTGGCGGGCGGCAGC
GGGTGGCGGTCGGGGTTGTTTCTGGCGGAGGTGCTGCTGATGATGTAATTAAAGTAGGCGGTCTTGAGAC
GGCGGATGGTCGAGGTGAGGTGTGGCAGGCTTGAGATCCAGCTGTTGGGGTGAGTACTCCCTCTCAAAAG
CGGGCATTACTTCTGCGCTAAGATTGTCAGTTTCCAAAAACGAGGAGGATTTGATATTCACCTGGCCCGA
TCTGGCCATACACTTGAGTGACAATGACATCCACTTTGCCTTTCTCTCCACAGGTGTCCACTCCCAGGTC
CAAGTTTGCCACCATGGAGTTTCAGACCCAGGTACTCATGTCCCTGCTGCTCTGCATGTCTGGTGCGGCC
GCCAACAGCCTGTACAACTTCAAGAACGGCAACAACGTGCTGACCCACAAGCGGAACATGGGCGACAAGA
ACAACGGCAAGACCTACAACAACGCCGGCAAGGGCGACCCCAAGGGCATCGACAACAGCAACCTGCCTCC
CGACAGCAGCAACTCTGGCAACAACAAGGGCGTGAACGACGTGATCGCCGGCCTGGGCAAAGATGTGCCT
GGCCTGGCCGGAAATGATGCCAGCGCTAGCTCTACAGGCGGAGCCGGAAGCACAGCCAAGCCTATCGCCA
GCCCCGACAACACCAATCTGGGCATGGACGAGGAAAACACAAACGCCGGCGAGGACGATTACAGCGACAG
CGACGAGTACGAGGACGAAGAGGACGACACCTACGAGCTGAGCGGCCTGGACGTGAACAATGTGAACCTG
TGCCTGGACAACAATGGCGGCTGCGGCGACGACAAGATCTGCGAGTACCTGGGCAAGGGAATCGTGAAGT
GCCTGTGCAAGGCCGGCTACAAGCTGATCGGCACCGACTGCGTGAAGGCCAGCGACTCCTCTTCTGGCGC
GCCGTCGACCTCCATCACGGCCTATAAGAGTGAGGGGGAGTCAGCGGAGTTCTCCTTCCCACTCAACCTT
GGAGAGGAAAGCCTGCAGGGAGAGTTGAGATGGAAGGCAGAGAAGGCTCCTTCTTCCCAGTCCTGGATCA
CCTTCTCCCTAAAGAACCAAAAGGTGTCTGTGCAGAAGTCTACTAGCAACCCCAAGTTCCAGCTGTCCGA
AACGCTCCCACTCACCCTTCAGATACCCCAGGTCTCCCTTCAGTTTGCTGGTTCTGGCAACCTGACCCTG
ACTCTGGACAGAGGGATACTGTATCAGGAAGTGAACCTGGTGGTGATGAAAGTGACTCAGCCCGACAGCA
ACACTTTGACCTGTGAGGTGATGGGACCCACCTCACCCAAGATGAGACTGATCTTGAAGCAGGAGAATCA
GGAGGCCAGGGTCTCCAGGCAGGAGAAAGTGATTCAAGTGCAGGCCCCTGAAGCAGGGGTGTGGCAATGT
CTACTGAGTGAAGGTGAAGAGGTCAAGATGGACTCCAAGATCCAGGTTTTATCCAAAGGGTTGAATTCCG
GCAGCCTGCACCACATCCTGGACGCCCAGAAGATGCTGTGGAACCACAGGGACAGGAACCTGCCTCCTCT
GGCCCCTCTGGGCCCCCACCACCATCACCACCATTGAGTCTAGACACGTGATTAATTAAGGATCCCCCGA
CCTCGACCTCTGGCTAATAAAGGAAATTTATTTTCATTGCAATAGTGTGTTGGAATTTTTTGTGTCTCTC
ACTCGGAAGGACATATGGGAGGGCAAATCATTTGGTCGAGATCCCTCGGAGATCTCTAGCTAGAGGATCG
ATCCCCGCCCCGGACGAACTAAACCTGACTACGACATCTCTGCCCCTTCTTCGCGGGGCAGTGCATGTAA
TCCCTTCAGTTGGTTGGTACAACTTGCCAACTGGGCCCTGTTCCACATGTGACACGGGGGGGGACCAAAC
ACAAAGGGGTTCTCTGACTGTAGTTGACATCCTTATAAATGGATGTGCACATTTGCCAACACTGAGTGGC
TTTCATCCTGGAGCAGACTTTGCAGTCTGTGGACTGCAACACAACATTGCCTTTATGTGTAACTCTTGGC
TGAAGCTCTTACACCAATGCTGGGGGACATGTACCTCCCAGGGGCCCAGGAAGACTACGGGAGGCTACAC
CAACGTCAATCAGAGGGGCCTGTGTAGCTACCGATAAGCGGACCCTCAAGAGGGCATTAGCAATAGTGTT
TATAAGGCCCCCTTGTTAACCCTAAACGGGTAGCATATGCTTCCCGGGTAGTAGTATATACTATCCAGAC
TAACCCTAATTCAATAGCATATGTTACCCAACGGGAAGCATATGCTATCGAATTAGGGTTAGTAAAAGGG
TCCTAAGGAACAGCGATATCTCCCACCCCATGAGCTGTCACGGTTTTATTTACATGGGGTCAGGATTCCA
CGAGGGTAGTGAACCATTTTAGTCACAAGGGCAGTGGCTGAAGATCAAGGAGCGGGCAGTGAACTCTCCT
GAATCTTCGCCTGCTTCTTCATTCTCCTTCGTTTAGCTAATAGAATAACTGCTGAGTTGTGAACAGTAAG
GTGTATGTGAGGTGCTCGAAAACAAGGTTTCAGGTGACGCCCCCAGAATAAAATTTGGACGGGGGGTTCA
GTGGTGGCATTGTGCTATGACACCAATATAACCCTCACAAACCCCTTGGGCAATAAATACTAGTGTAGGA
ATGAAACATTCTGAATATCTTTAACAATAGAAATCCATGGGGTGGGGACAAGCCGTAAAGACTGGATGTC
CATCTCACACGAATTTATGGCTATGGGCAACACATAATCCTAGTGCAATATGATACTGGGGTTATTAAGA
TGTGTCCCAGGCAGGGACCAAGACAGGTGAACCATGTTGTTACACTCTATTTGTAACAAGGGGAAAGAGA
GTGGACGCCGACAGCAGCGGACTCCACTGGTTGTCTCTAACACCCCCGAAAATTAAACGGGGCTCCACGC
CAATGGGGCCCATAAACAAAGACAAGTGGCCACTCTTTTTTTTGAAATTGTGGAGTGGGGGCACGCGTCA
GCCCCCACACGCCGCCCTGCGGTTTTGGACTGTAAAATAAGGGTGTAATAACTTGGCTGATTGTAACCCC
GCTAACCACTGCGGTCAAACCACTTGCCCACAAAACCACTAATGGCACCCCGGGGAATACCTGCATAAGT
AGGTGGGCGGGCCAAGATAGGGGCGCGATTGCTGCGATCTGGAGGACAAATTACACACACTTGCGCCTGA
GCGCCAAGCACAGGGTTGTTGGTCCTCATATTCACGAGGTCGCTGAGAGCACGGTGGGCTAATGTTGCCA
TGGGTAGCATATACTACCCAAATATCTGGATAGCATATGCTATCCTAATCTATATCTGGGTAGCATAGGC
TATCCTAATCTATATCTGGGTAGCATATGCTATCCTAATCTATATCTGGGTAGTATATGCTATCCTAATT
TATATCTGGGTAGCATAGGCTATCCTAATCTATATCTGGGTAGCATATGCTATCCTAATCTATATCTGGG
TAGTATATGCTATCCTAATCTGTATCCGGGTAGCATATGCTATCCTAATAGAGATTAGGGTAGTATATGC
TATCCTAATTTATATCTGGGTAGCATATACTACCCAAATATCTGGATAGCATATGCTATCCTAATCTATA
TCTGGGTAGCATATGCTATCCTAATCTATATCTGGGTAGCATAGGCTATCCTAATCTATATCTGGGTAGC
ATATGCTATCCTAATCTATATCTGGGTAGTATATGCTATCCTAATTTATATCTGGGTAGCATAGGCTATC
CTAATCTATATCTGGGTAGCATATGCTATCCTAATCTATATCTGGGTAGTATATGCTATCCTAATCTGTA
TCCGGGTAGCATATGCTATCCTCATGATAAGCTGTCAAACATGAGAATTTTCTTGAAGACGAAAGGGCCT
CGTGATACGCCTATTTTTATAGGTTAATGTCATGATAATAATGGTTTCTTAGACGTCAGGTGGCACTTTT
CGGGGAAATGTGCGCGGAACCCCTATTTGTTTATTTTTCTAAATACATTCAAATATGTATCCGCTCATGA
GACAATAACCCTGATAAATGCTTCAATAATATTGAAAAAGGAAGAGTATGAGTATTCAACATTTCCGTGT
CGCCCTTATTCCCTTTTTTGCGGCATTTTGCCTTCCTGTTTTTGCTCACCCAGAAACGCTGGTGAAAGTA
AAAGATGCTGAAGATCAGTTGGGTGCACGAGTGGGTTACATCGAACTGGATCTCAACAGCGGTAAGATCC
TTGAGAGTTTTCGCCCCGAAGAACGTTTTCCAATGATGAGCACTTTTAAAGTTCTGCTATGTGGCGCGGT
ATTATCCCGTGTTGACGCCGGGCAAGAGCAACTCGGTCGCCGCATACACTATTCTCAGAATGACTTGGTT
GAGTACTCACCAGTCACAGAAAAGCATCTTACGGATGGCATGACAGTAAGAGAATTATGCAGTGCTGCCA
TAACCATGAGTGATAACACTGCGGCCAACTTACTTCTGACAACGATCGGAGGACCGAAGGAGCTAACCGC
TTTTTTGCACAACATGGGGGATCATGTAACTCGCCTTGATCGTTGGGAACCGGAGCTGAATGAAGCCATA
CCAAACGACGAGCGTGACACCACGATGCCTGCAGCAATGGCAACAACGTTGCGCAAACTATTAACTGGCG
AACTACTTACTCTAGCTTCCCGGCAACAATTAATAGACTGGATGGAGGCGGATAAAGTTGCAGGACCACT
TCTGCGCTCGGCCCTTCCGGCTGGCTGGTTTATTGCTGATAAATCTGGAGCCGGTGAGCGTGGGTCTCGC
GGTATCATTGCAGCACTGGGGCCAGATGGTAAGCCCTCCCGTATCGTAGTTATCTACACGACGGGGAGTC
AGGCAACTATGGATGAACGAAATAGACAGATCGCTGAGATAGGTGCCTCACTGATTAAGCATTGGTAACT
GTCAGACCAAGTTTACTCATATATACTTTAGATTGATTTAAAACTTCATTTTTAATTTAAAAGGATCTAG
GTGAAGATCCTTTTTGATAATCTCATGACCAAAATCCCTTAACGTGAGTTTTCGTTCCACTGAGCGTCAG
ACCCCGTAGAAAAGATCAAAGGATCTTCTTGAGATCCTTTTTTTCTGCGCGTAATCTGCTGCTTGCAAAC
AAAAAAACCACCGCTACCAGCGGTGGTTTGTTTGCCGGATCAAGAGCTACCAACTCTTTTTCCGAAGGTA
ACTGGCTTCAGCAGAGCGCAGATACCAAATACTGTTCTTCTAGTGTAGCCGTAGTTAGGCCACCACTTCA
AGAACTCTGTAGCACCGCCTACATACCTCGCTCTGCTAATCCTGTTACCAGTGGCTGCTGCCAGTGGCGA
TAAGTCGTGTCTTACCGGGTTGGACTCAAGACGATAGTTACCGGATAAGGCGCAGCGGTCGGGCTGAACG
GGGGGTTCGTGCACACAGCCCAGCTTGGAGCGAACGACCTACACCGAACTGAGATACCTACAGCGTGAGC
TATGAGAAAGCGCCACGCTTCCCGAAGGGAGAAAGGCGGACAGGTATCCGGTAAGCGGCAGGGTCGGAAC
AGGAGAGCGCACGAGGGAGCTTCCAGGGGGAAACGCCTGGTATCTTTATAGTCCTGTCGGGTTTCGCCAC
CTCTGACTTGAGCGTCGATTTTTGTGATGCTCGTCAGGGGGGCGGAGCCTATGGAAAAACGCCAGCAACG
CGGCCTTTTTACGGTTCCTGGCCTTTTGCTGGCCTTTTGCTCACATGTTCTTTCCTGCGTTATCCCCTGA
TTCTGTGGATAACCGTATTACCGCCTTTGAGTGAGCTGATACCGCTCGCCGCAGCCGAACGACCGAGCGC
AGCGAGTCAGTGAGCGAGGAAGCGGAAGAGCGCCCAATACGCAAACCGCCTCTCCCCGCGCGTTGGCCGA
TTCATTAATGCAGCTGGCACGACAGGTTTCCCGACTGGAAAGCGGGCAGTGAGCGCAACGCAATTAATGT
GAGTTAGCTCACTCATTAGGCACCCCAGGCTTTACACTTTATGCTTCCGGCTCGTATGTTGTGTGGAATT
GTGAGCGGATAACAATTTCACACAGGAAACAGCTATGACCATGATTACGCCAAGCTCTAGCTAGAGGTCG
ACCAATTCTCATGTTTGACAGCTTATCATCGCAGATCCGGGCAACGTTGTTGCCATTGCTGCAGGCGCAG
AACTGGTAGGTATGGAAGATCTATACATTGAATCAATATTGGCAATTAGCCATATTAGTCATTGGTTATA
TAGCATAAATCAATATTGGCTATTGGCCATTGCATACGTTGTATCTATATCATAATATGTACATTTATAT
TGGCTCATGTCCAATATGACCGCCATGTT
Features (pLannotate 1.2.2; 18 found; start..end, strand, type, name):
      1..380     +  enhancer       CMV enhancer: human cytomegalovirus immediate early enhancer
    382..581     +  promoter       CMV promoter: human cytomegalovirus (CMV) immediate early promoter
    649..687     +  misc_feature   Ad SA (fragment): adenovirus major late transcript splice acceptor (Friedrich and Soriano, 1991)
    720..929     -  CDS            PTP (fragment): TERM_ADE02 - Experimental evidence at protein level: Swiss-Prot protein existence level 1. Protein covalently bound to the viral DNA that acts as a primer for viral genomic replication by DNA strand displacement. Assembles on the viral origin of replication in an initiation complex with viral polymerase, DBP, host NFIA and host POU2F1/OCT1. During initiation, the polymerase covalently couples the first dCTP with Ser- 580 of pTP. The terminal protein stimulates the template activity over 20 fold compared to protein-free templates. Neo-synthesized viral genomes are linked to two preterminal prot
    960..1049    +  intron         chimeric intron (fragment): chimera between introns from adenovirus and immunoglobulin heavy chain genes
   1068..1114    +  CDS            IgH signal sequence (fragment): signal sequence from the mouse immunoglobulin heavy chain variable region
   1746..2306    +  CDS            Cd4 (fragment): CD4_RAT - Experimental evidence at protein level: Swiss-Prot protein existence level 1. Integral membrane glycoprotein that plays an essential role in the immune response and serves multiple functions in responses against both external and internal offenses. In T-cells, functions primarily as a coreceptor for MHC class II molecule:peptide complex. The antigens presented by class II peptides are derived from extracellular proteins while class I peptides are derived from cytosolic proteins. Interacts simultaneously with the T-cell receptor (TCR) and the MHC class II presented by antigen presenti
   2466..2521    +  polyA_signal   β-globin poly(A) signal: rabbit β-globin polyadenylation signal (Gil and Proudfoot, 1987)
   3035..4716    -  rep_origin     oriP (fragment): Epstein-Barr virus oriP replication origin (Yates et al., 2000)
   4843..4947    +  promoter       AmpR promoter: bla
   4948..5808    +  CDS            AmpR: β-lactamase; bla; confers resistance to ampicillin, carbenicillin, and related antibiotics
   5979..6567    +  rep_origin     ori: high-copy-number ColE1/pMB1/pBR322/pUC origin of replication
   6750..6842    +  CDS            lacI (fragment): lac repressor; lacI; The lac repressor binds to the lac operator to inhibit transcription in E. coli. This inhibition can be relieved by adding lactose or isopropyl-β-D-thiogalactopyranoside (IPTG).
   6855..6876    +  protein_bind   CAP binding site: CAP binding activates transcription in the presence of cAMP. E. coli catabolite activator protein
   6891..6921    +  promoter       lac promoter: promoter for the E. coli lac operon
   6929..6945    +  protein_bind   lac operator: The lac repressor binds to the lac operator to inhibit transcription in E. coli. This inhibition can be relieved by adding lactose or isopropyl-β-D-thiogalactopyranoside (IPTG). lac repressor encoded by lacI
   7015..7031    +  promoter       tet promoter (fragment): E. coli promoter for tetracycline efflux protein gene
   7041..7066    -  CDS            bla(M) (fragment): β-lactamase lacking the signal sequence; bla(M); allows cytosolic expression of β-lactamase
