[The description below was written by a language model from this plasmid's Addgene catalogue record and pLannotate feature annotations shown in this document.]
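Description:
Po_MSP4-Cd4-bio-His is a 7,239 bp mammalian expression plasmid built on the pTT3 backbone for producing a recombinant, secreted form of merozoite surface protein 4 (MSP4, PocGH01_04023000) from the human-infective malaria parasite Plasmodium ovale. It is propagated in E. coli as a high-copy plasmid through a ColE1/pUC-type origin and selected with ampicillin via the β-lactamase gene. The backbone also carries an Epstein-Barr virus oriP fragment, an element that supports episomal maintenance in cells expressing EBNA1. Remnants of lac regulatory sequences and other small fragments in the annotation appear to be backbone leftovers rather than functional parts of the design.

Expression is driven by the human CMV immediate-early enhancer and promoter, followed by adenovirus-derived leader and splice elements and a chimeric intron fragment, which generally improve transcript processing and yield. The open reading frame begins with a mouse immunoglobulin heavy chain signal sequence that directs the product into the secretory pathway. The chemically synthesised MSP4 insert (about 551 bp) sits between preserved NotI and AscI sites; it lies in the unannotated gap between the signal sequence and the Cd4 feature in the table. It is fused at its C terminus to backbone-encoded rat Cd4 domains 3 and 4, a "bio" tag (presumably a biotinylation sequence) and a six-histidine tag, with a rabbit β-globin polyadenylation signal terminating the transcript. The bio and His tags are not annotated individually. Tags of this kind allow purification and immobilisation of the protein, and the associated work places this construct in a panel of Plasmodium antigens for serological surveillance.
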