Addgene plasmid #126832: Po_MSP4-Cd4-bio-His
Purpose: Expression of recombinant P. ovale protein in mammalian cells
Depositing lab: Gavin Wright. Depositing organization: Wellcome Sanger Institute. Publication: A panel of recombinant proteins from human-infective Plasmodium species for serological surveillance. Muller-Sienerth N, Shilts J, Kadir KA, Yman V, Homann MV, Asghar M, Ngasala B, Singh B, Farnert A, Wright GJ. Malar J. 2020 Jan 17;19(1):31. doi: 10.1186/s12936-020-3111-5. PubMed 31952523.
Backbone
  Vector backbone: pTT3
  Backbone manufacturer: Yves Durocher, NRC
  Backbone size w/o insert (bp): 6688
  Total vector size (bp): 7239
  Vector type: Mammalian Expression
Growth in bacteria
  Bacterial resistance: Ampicillin, 100 μg/mL
  Growth temperature: 37°C
  Growth strain: DH5alpha
  Copy number: High Copy
Gene/Insert
  Gene/Insert name: MSP4 (alt name: PocGH01_04023000)
  Species: Plasmodium ovale
  Insert size (bp): 551
  GenBank ID: SCN43151.1
  Promoter: CMV
  Tag / fusion protein: ratCd4(d3+4)-bio-6His (C terminal on backbone)
  Cloning method: Restriction Enzyme; 5′ cloning site NotI (not destroyed); 3′ cloning site AscI (not destroyed)
  Sequencing primers: 5′ CMV-F
Resource information
  A portion of this plasmid was derived from a plasmid made by: Insert was chemically synthesised.
Terms and licenses: Academic/Nonprofit Terms; Industry Terms: Not Available to Industry
How to cite: Po_MSP4-Cd4-bio-His was a gift from Gavin Wright (Addgene plasmid # 126832 ; http://n2t.net/addgene:126832 ; RRID:Addgene_126832)
